Addgene plasmid #98499: BB1_12_pGPM1
Purpose: BB1 with insert: promoter PGPM1
Depositing lab: Brigitte Gasser & Diethard Mattanovich & Michael Sauer. Depositing organization: Universitaet fur Bodenkultur Wien (BOKU-WIEN). Publication: GoldenPiCS: a Golden Gate-derived modular cloning system for applied synthetic biology in the yeast Pichia pastoris. Prielhofer R, Barrero JJ, Steuer S, Gassler T, Zahrl R, Baumann K, Sauer M, Mattanovich D, Gasser B, Marx H. BMC Syst Biol. 2017 Dec 8;11(1):123. doi: 10.1186/s12918-017-0492-3. PubMed 29221460.
Backbone
  Vector backbone: BB1
  Backbone size w/o insert (bp): 1936
  Vector type: Bacterial Expression
Growth in bacteria
  Bacterial resistance: Kanamycin, 50 μg/mL
  Growth temperature: 37°C
  Growth strain: DH10B
  Copy number: High Copy
Gene/Insert
  Gene/Insert name: GPM1 promoter
  Species: Pichia pastoris
  Insert size (bp): 404
  Mutation: Internal BsaI and BpiI sites removed from insert
  Cloning method: Restriction Enzyme; 5′ cloning site BpiI (destroyed during cloning); 3′ cloning site BpiI (destroyed during cloning)
  Sequencing primers: 5′ 5'-GTAAAACGACGGCCAGTT-3' (M13-Fwd); 3′ 5´-CAGGAAACAGCTATGAC-3' (M13-Rev)
Terms and licenses: Academic/Nonprofit Terms; Industry Terms: Not Available to Industry
How to cite: BB1_12_pGPM1 was a gift from Brigitte Gasser & Diethard Mattanovich & Michael Sauer (Addgene plasmid # 98499 ; http://n2t.net/addgene:98499 ; RRID:Addgene_98499)
