[The description below was written by a language model from this plasmid's Addgene catalogue record and pLannotate feature annotations shown in this document.]
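Description:
BB1_12_pGPM1 is a level-1 (BB1) part plasmid from the GoldenPiCS toolkit, a Golden Gate-derived modular cloning system for synthetic biology in the yeast Pichia pastoris. It is a small, roughly 2.3 kb plasmid that serves as an E. coli storage and donor vector for a single part, although the catalogue classes it as a bacterial expression vector. It replicates from a high-copy ColE1/pUC-type origin. Selection is with kanamycin through an aph(3')-Ia (KanR) gene that is driven by the cat promoter. This cassette is flanked by the tonB and T7Te transcription terminators. A fragment of the T3Te terminator and a short lacZα remnant lie next to the cloning region, and the lacZα remnant is probably left over from a screening cassette that the insert replaced.

The payload is a 404 bp promoter from the P. pastoris GPM1 gene. It was inserted through BpiI sites that were destroyed during cloning, and internal BsaI and BpiI sites were removed from the promoter so that it is compatible with Type IIS assembly. The automated feature table does not annotate the promoter. It presumably lies in the unannotated stretch between the lacZα remnant and the tonB terminator. The "12" in the name most likely refers to the fusion-site position assigned to promoter parts in the system, but the record does not define it. The plasmid has no yeast origin, yeast marker or coding sequence, so it is not meant to function in Pichia on its own. It supplies the GPM1 promoter as a standardised module that can be combined with coding-sequence and terminator parts to build expression units in higher-level GoldenPiCS backbones. M13 forward and reverse primer sites flank the insert for sequence verification.
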