Features (pLannotate 1.2.2; 7 found; start..end, strand, type, name):
     22..41      -  terminator     T3Te terminator (fragment): phage T3 early transcription terminator
     40..57      -  CDS            lacZα (fragment): LacZα fragment of β-galactosidase; lacZ fragment
    737..768     +  terminator     tonB terminator: bidirectional E. coli tonB-P14 transcription terminator
    769..871     +  promoter       cat promoter: promoter of the E. coli cat gene encoding chloramphenicol acetyltransferase
    872..1687    +  CDS            KanR: aminoglycoside phosphotransferase; aph(3')-Ia; confers resistance to kanamycin in bacteria or G418 (Geneticin®) in eukaryotes
   1711..1738    +  terminator     T7Te terminator: phage T7 early transcription terminator
   1750..2337    -  rep_origin     ori: high-copy-number ColE1/pMB1/pBR322/pUC origin of replication
>Addgene plasmid #98499 | BB1_12_pGPM1 | addgene full sequence | sequence record 190960 | Addgene NGS Result
GAAGATCCTTTGATTTTCTACCGAAGAAAGGCCCACCCGTGTAAAACGACGGCCAGTTTATCTAGTCAGC
TTGATTCTAGCTGATCGTGGACCGGAAGGTGAGCCAGTGAGTTGATTGCAGTCCAGTTACGCTGGAGTCT
GAGGCTCGTCCTGAATGATATGCGGCCTCGAATTCGAAGACGCGGAGCCTTGGGTTATTAGTAGTGTCCG
TTATTTTTCTGTTTAGGTTACGATTTTGCCAGATTTTTTGGGAGGAGGGAAACAAAAGAACCAGTGCTAC
ACGACCTTTAAGTGCCATCAGGCATCCTGTTTTCTCGACCTCATCTCATCACATCCGTCAGTCTGAGCTT
TCAGTTCTCAGTTTTCGATTGACTCTTGCCCTGCTGCGCGCACACCATACCCTGGCTCCCTCTCATGCTT
CTGGCGTTACCCCGGGAATCGTACATCCATGCCGCGAATCCCGGACAGGACTCAGACGGATTTCACTATT
CCTAGTGGGCACAACCTCCATATATAAGGATACTTCTGCCCCCTAGCTTAAGTGCCTCTATTTTGTCAGT
AACAACTTTCAATTACACAAACAAACCATGGCGTCTTCGAATTCGCGCGTGATCTTACGGCATTATACGT
ATGATCGGTCCACGATCAGCTAGATTATCTAGTCAGCTTGATGTCATAGCTGTTTCCTGAGGCTCAATAC
TGACCATTTAAATCATACCTGACCTCCATAGCAGAAAGTCAAAAGCCTCCGACCGGAGGCTTTTGACTTG
ATCGGCACGTAAGAGGTTCCAACTTTCACCATAATGAAATAAGATCACTACCGGGCGTATTTTTTGAGTT
ATCGAGATTTTCAGGAGCTAAGGAAGCTAAAATGAGCCATATTCAACGGGAAACGTCTTGCTTGAAGCCG
CGATTAAATTCCAACATGGATGCTGATTTATATGGGTATAAATGGGCTCGCGATAATGTCGGGCAATCAG
GTGCGACAATCTATCGATTGTATGGGAAGCCCGATGCGCCAGAGTTGTTTCTGAAACATGGCAAAGGTAG
CGTTGCCAATGATGTTACAGATGAGATGGTCAGGCTAAACTGGCTGACGGAATTTATGCCTCTTCCGACC
ATCAAGCATTTTATCCGTACTCCTGATGATGCATGGTTACTCACCACTGCGATCCCAGGGAAAACAGCAT
TCCAGGTATTAGAAGAATATCCTGATTCAGGTGAAAATATTGTTGATGCGCTGGCAGTGTTCCTGCGCCG
GTTGCATTCGATTCCTGTTTGTAATTGTCCTTTTAACGGCGATCGCGTATTTCGTCTCGCTCAGGCGCAA
TCACGAATGAATAACGGTTTGGTTGGTGCGAGTGATTTTGATGACGAGCGTAATGGCTGGCCTGTTGAAC
AAGTCTGGAAAGAAATGCATAAACTCTTGCCATTCTCACCGGATTCAGTCGTCACTCATGGTGATTTCTC
ACTTGATAACCTTATTTTTGACGAGGGGAAATTAATAGGTTGTATTGATGTTGGACGAGTCGGAATCGCA
GACCGATACCAGGATCTTGCCATCCTATGGAACTGCCTCGGTGAGTTTTCTCCTTCATTACAGAAACGGC
TTTTTCAAAAATATGGTATTGATAATCCTGATATGAATAAATTGCAGTTTCACTTGATGCTCGATGAGTT
TTTCTAATGAGGACCTAAATGTAATCACCTGGCTCACCTTCGGGTGGGCCTTTCTGCGTTGCTGGCGTTT
TTCCATAGGCTCCGCCCCCCTGACGAGCATCACAAAAATCGATGCTCAAGTCAGAGGTGGCGAAACCCGA
CAGGACTATAAAGATACCAGGCGTTTCCCCCTGGAAGCTCCCTCGTGCGCTCTCCTGTTCCGACCCTGCC
GCTTACCGGATACCTGTCCGCCTTTCTCCCTTCGGGAAGCGTGGCGCTTTCTCATAGCTCACGCTGTAGG
TATCTCAGTTCGGTGTAGGTCGTTCGCTCCAAGCTGGGCTGTGTGCACGAACCCCCCGTTCAGCCCGACC
GCTGCGCCTTATCCGGTAACTATCGTCTTGAGTCCAACCCGGTAAGACACGACTTATCGCCACTGGCAGC
AGCCACTGGTAACAGGATTAGCAGAGCGAGGTATGTAGGCGGTGCTACAGAGTTCTTGAAGTGGTGGCCT
AACTACGGCTACACTAGAAGAACAGTATTTGGTATCTGCGCTCTGCTGAAGCCAGTTACCTCGGAAAAAG
AGTTGGTAGCTCTTGATCCGGCAAACAAACCACCGCTGGTAGCGGTGGTTTTTTTGTTTGCAAGCAGCAG
ATTACGCGCAGAAAAAAAGGATCTCAA
